>Addgene plasmid #159304 | FRP266 | addgene full sequence | sequence record 311199 | Addgene NGS Result
GACATGGAGGCCCAGAATACCCTCCTTGACAGTCTTGACGTGCGCAGCTCAGGGGCATGATGTGACTGTC
GCCCGTACATTTAGCCCATACATCCCCATGTATAATCATTTGCATCCATACATTTTGATGGCCGCACGGC
GCGAAGCAAAAATTACGGCTCCTCGCTGCAGACCTGCGAGCAGGGAAACGCTCCCCTCACAGACGCGTTG
AATTGTCCCCACGCCGCGCCCCTGTAGAGAAATATAAAAGGTTAGGATTTGCCACTGAGGTTCTTCTTTC
ATATACTTCCTTTTAAAATCTTGCTAGGATACAGTTCTCACATCACATCCGAACATAAACAACCATGGGT
AAGGAAAAGACTCACGTTTCGAGGCCGCGATTAAATTCCAACATGGATGCTGATTTATATGGGTATAAAT
GGGCTCGCGATAATGTCGGGCAATCAGGTGCGACAATCTATCGATTGTATGGGAAGCCCGATGCGCCAGA
GTTGTTTCTGAAACATGGCAAAGGTAGCGTTGCCAATGATGTTACAGATGAGATGGTCAGACTAAACTGG
CTGACGGAATTTATGCCTCTTCCGACCATCAAGCATTTTATCCGTACTCCTGATGATGCATGGTTACTCA
CCACTGCGATCCCCGGCAAAACAGCATTCCAGGTATTAGAAGAATATCCTGATTCAGGTGAAAATATTGT
TGATGCGCTGGCAGTGTTCCTGCGCCGGTTGCATTCGATTCCTGTTTGTAATTGTCCTTTTAACAGCGAT
CGCGTATTTCGTCTCGCTCAGGCGCAATCACGAATGAATAACGGTTTGGTTGATGCGAGTGATTTTGATG
ACGAGCGTAATGGCTGGCCTGTTGAACAAGTCTGGAAAGAAATGCATAAGCTTTTGCCATTCTCACCGGA
TTCAGTCGTCACTCATGGTGATTTCTCACTTGATAACCTTATTTTTGACGAGGGGAAATTAATAGGTTGT
ATTGATGTTGGACGAGTCGGAATCGCAGACCGATACCAGGATCTTGCCATCCTATGGAACTGCCTCGGTG
AGTTTTCTCCTTCATTACAGAAACGGCTTTTTCAAAAATATGGTATTGATAATCCTGATATGAATAAATT
GCAGTTTCATTTGATGCTCGATGAGTTTTTCTAATCAGTACTGACAATAAAAAGATTCTTGTTTTCAAGA
ACTTGTCATTTGTATAGTTTTTTTATATTGTAGTTGTTCTATTTTAATCAAATGTTAGCGTGATTTATAT
TTTTTTTCGCCTCGACATCATCTGCCCAGATGCGAAGTTAAGTGCGCAGAAAGTAATATCATGCGTCAAT
CGTATGTGAATGCTGGTCGCTATACTGCTGTCGATTCGATACTAACGCCGCCATCCAGTTTAAACGAGCT
CGAATTCATCGATGATATCAGATCCACTAGTGGCCTATGCGGCCGCGGATCTGCCGGTCTCCCTATAGTG
AGTCGTATTAATTTCGATAAGCCAGGTTAACCTGCATTAATGAATCGGCCAACGCGCGGGGAGAGGCGGT
TTGCGTATTGGGCGCTCTTCCGCTTCCTCGCTCACTGACTCGCTGCGCTCGGTCGTTCGGCTGCGGCGAG
CGGTATCAGCTCACTCAAAGGCGGTAATACGGTTATCCACAGAATCAGGGGATAACGCAGGAAAGAACAT
GTGAGCAAAAGGCCAGCAAAAGGCCAGGAACCGTAAAAAGGCCGCGTTGCTGGCGTTTTTCCATAGGCTC
CGCCCCCCTGACGAGCATCACAAAAATCGACGCTCAAGTCAGAGGTGGCGAAACCCGACAGGACTATAAA
GATACCAGGCGTTTCCCCCTGGAAGCTCCCTCGTGCGCTCTCCTGTTCCGACCCTGCCGCTTACCGGATA
CCTGTCCGCCTTTCTCCCTTCGGGAAGCGTGGCGCTTTCTCATAGCTCACGCTGTAGGTATCTCAGTTCG
GTGTAGGTCGTTCGCTCCAAGCTGGGCTGTGTGCACGAACCCCCCGTTCAGCCCGACCGCTGCGCCTTAT
CCGGTAACTATCGTCTTGAGTCCAACCCGGTAAGACACGACTTATCGCCACTGGCAGCAGCCACTGGTAA
CAGGATTAGCAGAGCGAGGTATGTAGGCGGTGCTACAGAGTTCTTGAAGTGGTGGCCTAACTACGGCTAC
ACTAGAAGAACAGTATTTGGTATCTGCGCTCTGCTGAAGCCAGTTACCTTCGGAAAAAGAGTTGGTAGCT
CTTGATCCGGCAAACAAACCACCGCTGGTAGCGGTGGTTTTTTTGTTTGCAAGCAGCAGATTACGCGCAG
AAAAAAAGGATCTCAAGAAGATCCTTTGATCTTTTCTACGGGGTCTGACGCTCAGTGGAACGAAAACTCA
CGTTAAGGGATTTTGGTCATGAGATTATCAAAAAGGATCTTCACCTAGATCCTTTTAAATTAAAAATGAA
GTTTTAAATCAATCTAAAGTATATATGAGTAAACTTGGTCTGACAGTTACCAATGCTTAATCAGTGAGGC
ACCTATCTCAGCGATCTGTCTATTTCGTTCATCCATAGTTGCCTGACTCCCCGTCGTGTAGATAACTACG
ATACGGGAGGGCTTACCATCTGGCCCCAGTGCTGCAATGATACCGCGAGACCCACGCTCACCGGCTCCAG
ATTTATCAGCAATAAACCAGCCAGCCGGAAGGGCCGAGCGCAGAAGTGGTCCTGCAACTTTATCCGCCTC
CATCCAGTCTATTAATTGTTGCCGGGAAGCTAGAGTAAGTAGTTCGCCAGTTAATAGTTTGCGCAACGTT
GTTGCCATTGCTACAGGCATCGTGGTGTCACGCTCGTCGTTTGGTATGGCTTCATTCAGCTCCGGTTCCC
AACGATCAAGGCGAGTTACATGATCCCCCATGTTGTGCAAAAAAGCGGTTAGCTCCTTCGGTCCTCCGAT
CGTTGTCAGAAGTAAGTTGGCCGCAGTGTTATCACTCATGGTTATGGCAGCACTGCATAATTCTCTTACT
GTCATGCCATCCGTAAGATGCTTTTCTGTGACTGGTGAGTACTCAACCAAGTCATTCTGAGAATAGTGTA
TGCGGCGACCGAGTTGCTCTTGCCCGGCGTCAATACGGGATAATACCGCGCCACATAGCAGAACTTTAAA
AGTGCTCATCATTGGAAAACGTTCTTCGGGGCGAAAACTCTCAAGGATCTTACCGCTGTTGAGATCCAGT
TCGATGTAACCCACTCGTGCACCCAACTGATCTTCAGCATCTTTTACTTTCACCAGCGTTTCTGGGTGAG
CAAAAACAGGAAGGCAAAATGCCGCAAAAAAGGGAATAAGGGCGACACGGAAATGTTGAATACTCATACT
CTTCCTTTTTCAATATTATTGAAGCATTTATCAGGGTTATTGTCTCATGAGCGGATACATATTTGAATGT
ATTTAGAAAAATAAACAAATAGGGGTTCCGCGCACATTTCCCCGAAAAGTGCCACCTGACGTCTAAGAAA
CCATTATTATCATGACATTAACCTATAAAAATAGGCGTATCACGAGGCCCTTTCGTCTCGCGCGTTTCGG
TGATGACGGTGAAAACCTCTGACACATGCAGCTCCCGGAGACGGTCACAGCTTGTCTGTAAGCGGATGCC
GGGAGCAGACAAGCCCGTCAGGGCGCGTCAGCGGGTGTTGGCGGGTGTCGGGGCTGGCTTAACTATGCGG
CATCAGAGCAGATTGTACTGAGAGTGCACCATATGGACATATTGTCGTTAGAACGCGGCTACAATTAATA
CATAACCTTATGTATCATACACATACGATTTAGGTGACACTATAGAACGCGGCCGCCAGCTGAAGCTTCG
TACGCTGCAGGTCGACGGATCGGTGACGGTGCTGGTTTAATTAACACCGGTATGGTTTCTGAATTGATTA
AAGAAAACATGCATATGAAGTTGTATATGGAAGGTACTGTTAACAATCATCATTTCAAGTGTACATCTGA
AGGTGAAGGTAAACCATATGAAGGTACTCAAACTATGAGAATTAAAGCTGTTGAAGGTGGTCCATTGCCA
TTTGCTTTTGATATTTTGGCTACTTCTTTCATGTATGGTTCTAAGACTTTCATTAACCATACTCAAGGTA
TTCCAGATTTTTTCAAGCAATCTTTTCCAGAAGGTTTTACTTGGGAAAGAGTTACTACTTACGAAGATGG
TGGTGTTTTGACTGCTACTCAAGATACTTCTTTGCAAGATGGTTGTTTGATTTACAACGTTAAGATTAGA
GGTGTTAATTTTCCATCTAATGGTCCAGTTATGCAAAAAAAGACTTTGGGTTGGGAAGCATCTACTGAAA
CTTTGTATCCAGCTGATGGTGGTTTGGAAGGTAGAGCTGATATGGCTTTGAAATTGGTTGGTGGTGGTCA
TTTGATTTGTAACTTGAAAACTACTTACAGATCAAAAAAGCCAGCTAAGAATTTGAAAATGCCAGGTGTT
TATTACGTTGATAGAAGATTGGAAAGAATTAAAGAAGCTGATAAAGAAACTTACGTTGAACAACATGAAG
TTGCTGTTGCAAGATATTGTGATTTGCCATCTAAATTGGGTCATAGAGCCGGCTAGGGCGCGCCACTTCT
AAATAAGCGAATTTCTTATGATTTATGATTTTTATTATTAAATAAGTTATAAAAAAAATAAGTGTATACA
AATTTTAAAGTGACTCTTAGGTTTTAAAACGAAAATTCTTATTCTTGAGTAACTCTTTCCTGTAGGTCAG
GTTGCTTTCTCAGGTATAGTATGAGGTCGCTCTTATTGACCACACCTCTACCGGCAGATCCGCTAGGGAT
AACAGGGTAATATAGATCTGTTTAGCTTGCCTCGTCCCCGCCGGGTCACCCGGCCAGC
Features (pLannotate 1.2.2; 11 found; start..end, strand, type, name):
      1..1357    +  gene           kanMX: yeast selectable marker conferring kanamycin resistance (Wach et al., 1994)
   1462..1480    -  promoter       T7 promoter: promoter for bacteriophage T7 RNA polymerase
   1502..1555    -  CDS            lacI (fragment): lac repressor; lacI; The lac repressor binds to the lac operator to inhibit transcription in E. coli. This inhibition can be relieved by adding lactose or isopropyl-β-D-thiogalactopyranoside (IPTG).
   1738..2326    -  rep_origin     ori: high-copy-number ColE1/pMB1/pBR322/pUC origin of replication
   2497..3357    -  CDS            AmpR: β-lactamase; bla; confers resistance to ampicillin, carbenicillin, and related antibiotics
   3358..3462    -  promoter       AmpR promoter: bla
   3557..3592    +  CDS            rop (fragment): Rop protein, which maintains plasmids at low copy number; rop
   3694..3745    +  misc_feature   bom (fragment): basis of mobility region from pBR322
   3808..3826    +  promoter       SP6 promoter: promoter for bacteriophage SP6 RNA polymerase
   3902..4597    +  CDS            mKate2: mKate2 is a basic (constitutively fluorescent) red fluorescent protein published in 2009, derived from Entacmaea quadricolor. It is reported to be a rapidly-maturing monomer with moderate acid sensitivity.
   4627..4814    +  terminator     ADH1 terminator: S. cerevisiae ADH1; transcription terminator for the S. cerevisiae alcohol dehydrogenase 1 (ADH1) gene
