[The description below was written by a language model from this plasmid's Addgene catalogue record and pLannotate feature annotations shown in this document.]
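Description:
FRP266 is a yeast tagging vector built on the pFA6 backbone, a family of template plasmids used to generate PCR cassettes for chromosomal gene modification in Saccharomyces cerevisiae. The 4,888 nt plasmid has no annotated yeast origin of replication or centromere, consistent with its role as a cassette template rather than an episomal expression plasmid. In E. coli it is maintained by a high-copy ColE1/pUC-type origin and selected with ampicillin through the β-lactamase gene and its native promoter. Short fragments annotated as lacI, rop and bom appear to be backbone remnants rather than functional elements.

The payload is a yeast codon-optimized coding sequence for mKate2, a monomeric, rapidly maturing red fluorescent protein derived from Entacmaea quadricolor. It was cloned between PacI and AscI sites that are both retained. No yeast promoter is annotated upstream of mKate2, which fits the design: the reporter is meant to be fused in frame to a gene of interest and expressed from that gene's own promoter. The ADH1 terminator directly follows mKate2 to end the fusion transcript. On the circular map it leads into the kanMX module, which serves as the yeast selectable marker (resistance to the kanamycin-related drug G418) for recovering integrants. SP6 and T7 promoters flank the tagging cassette and mainly provide priming sites, with SP6 listed for sequencing.

The depositor notes that AgeI and NgoMIV sites flank or lie within the insert to allow copy multiplication. These enzymes produce compatible ends, so this presumably permits tandem mKate2 repeats for brighter tags. The plasmid is catalogued as an empty backbone for creating mKate2 gene fusions under KanMX selection.
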