Addgene plasmid #159304: FRP266
Purpose: (Empty Backbone) Yeast tagging vector to create gene fusion with yeast codon optimized mKate2 under KanMX selection
Depositing lab: Joerg Stelling. Depositing organization: ETH Zurich (Swiss Federal Institute of Technology).
Backbone
  Vector backbone: pFA6
  Vector type: Yeast Expression
  Selectable markers: KanMX
Growth in bacteria
  Bacterial resistance: Ampicillin, 100 μg/mL
  Growth temperature: 37°C
  Growth strain: DH5alpha
  Copy number: Unknown
Gene/Insert
  Gene/Insert name: mKate2
  Species: Synthetic
  Cloning method: Restriction Enzyme; 5′ cloning site PacI (not destroyed); 3′ cloning site AscI (not destroyed)
  Sequencing primers: 5′ SP6
Terms and licenses: Academic/Nonprofit Terms; Industry Terms: Not Available to Industry
Depositor comments: Insert is flanked/contains AgeI and NgoMIV sites to insert copy multiplication.
How to cite: FRP266 was a gift from Joerg Stelling (Addgene plasmid # 159304 ; http://n2t.net/addgene:159304 ; RRID:Addgene_159304)
